Addgene plasmid #83861: pDONR-IAA28_no stop
Purpose: Gateway donor vector for IAA28 with no stop codon
Depositing lab: Jennifer Nemhauser. Depositing organization: University of Washington. Publication: A synthetic approach reveals extensive tunability of auxin signaling. Havens KA, Guseman JM, Jang SS, Pierre-Jerome E, Bolten N, Klavins E, Nemhauser JL. Plant Physiol. 2012 Sep;160(1):135-42. doi: 10.1104/pp.112.202184. Epub 2012 Jul 27. PubMed 22843664.
Backbone
  Vector backbone: pDONR221
  Backbone manufacturer: Invitrogen
  Vector type: Gateway Donor vector
Growth in bacteria
  Bacterial resistance: Kanamycin, 50 μg/mL
  Growth temperature: 37°C
  Growth strain: DH5alpha
  Copy number: Unknown
Gene/Insert
  Gene/Insert name: NP_568478.1
  Species: A. thaliana (mustard weed)
  Mutation: no stop codon
  Entrez Gene: IAA28 (a.k.a. AT5G25890, IAA-ALANINE RESISTANT 2, IAR2, T1N24.24, T1N24_24, indole-3-acetic acid inducible 28)
  Cloning method: Gateway Cloning
  Sequencing primers: 5′ M13F; 3′ M13R
Terms and licenses: Academic/Nonprofit Terms; Industry Terms: Not Available to Industry
How to cite: pDONR-IAA28_no stop was a gift from Jennifer Nemhauser (Addgene plasmid # 83861 ; http://n2t.net/addgene:83861 ; RRID:Addgene_83861)
