[The description below was written by a language model from this plasmid's Addgene catalogue record and pLannotate feature annotations shown in this document.]
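Description:
pDONR-IAA28_no stop is a Gateway entry clone built on the Invitrogen pDONR221 backbone, carrying the coding sequence of Arabidopsis thaliana IAA28 (AT5G25890, also known as IAR2) without its stop codon. Although catalogued as a donor vector, the annotated 3,075-nt sequence shows the insert flanked by attL1 and attL2 sites. This is the configuration produced after a BP recombination and means the plasmid is ready for LR Clonase-mediated transfer into attR-containing destination vectors. The plasmid is propagated in E. coli through a high-copy ColE1/pUC-type origin and selected with kanamycin via an aminoglycoside phosphotransferase (KanR) gene.

The IAA28 open reading frame spans roughly 525 nt between the att sites. There is no promoter positioned to drive its expression, since entry clones serve as shuttles rather than expression constructs. rrnB T1 and T2 terminators lie upstream of attL1, where they insulate the cassette from read-through transcription. A T7 promoter lies just outside attL2 on the reverse strand. The short lacI and lacZα fragments are backbone remnants with no functional role, and M13 primer sites are recorded for sequencing the insert.

IAA28 belongs to the Aux/IAA family of short-lived transcriptional repressors, which restrain early auxin-response genes at low auxin levels through interaction with ARF transcription factors. Omitting the stop codon allows the coding sequence to be recombined in frame with C-terminal tags or reporters supplied by a destination vector. The record does not specify which destination vectors or fusion partners were used; the associated publication concerns a synthetic approach to the tunability of auxin signaling.
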