Features (pLannotate 1.2.2; 10 found; start..end, strand, type, name):
    121..213     +  CDS            lacI (fragment): lac repressor; lacI; The lac repressor binds to the lac operator to inhibit transcription in E. coli. This inhibition can be relieved by adding lactose or isopropyl-β-D-thiogalactopyranoside (IPTG).
    268..295     -  terminator     rrnB T2 terminator: transcription terminator T2 from the E. coli rrnB gene
    427..470     +  terminator     rrnB T1 terminator: Escherichia coli rrnB; transcription terminator T1 from the E. coli rrnB gene
    517..553     -  CDS            lacZα (fragment): LacZα fragment of β-galactosidase; lacZ fragment
    569..668     +  protein_bind   attL1: mutant version of attL; recombination site for the Gateway® LR reaction LR Clonase™
    674..1198    +  CDS            IAA28: IAA28_ARATH - Experimental evidence at protein level: Swiss-Prot protein existence level 1. Aux/IAA proteins are short-lived transcriptional factors that function as repressors of early auxin response genes at low auxin concentrations. Repression is thought to result from the interaction with auxin response factors (ARFs), proteins that bind to the auxin- responsive promoter element (AuxRE). Formation of heterodimers with ARF proteins may alter their ability to modulate early auxin response genes expression. From Arabidopsis thaliana (Mouse-ear cress).
   1200..1299    -  protein_bind   attL2: mutant version of attL; recombination site for the Gateway® LR reaction LR Clonase™
   1317..1335    -  promoter       T7 promoter: promoter for bacteriophage T7 RNA polymerase
   1469..2278    +  CDS            KanR: aminoglycoside phosphotransferase; aph(3')-Ia; confers resistance to kanamycin in bacteria or G418 (Geneticin®) in eukaryotes
   2425..3013    +  rep_origin     ori: high-copy-number ColE1/pMB1/pBR322/pUC origin of replication
>Addgene plasmid #83861 | pDONR-IAA28_no stop | depositor full sequence | sequence record 161929 | pDONR-IAA28_no stop sequence 3075 bps
CTTTCCTGCGTTATCCCCTGATTCTGTGGATAACCGTATTACCGCCTTTGAGTGAGCTGATACCGCTCGC
CGCAGCCGAACGACCGAGCGCAGCGAGTCAGTGAGCGAGGAAGCGGAAGAGCGCCCAATACGCAAACCGC
CTCTCCCCGCGCGTTGGCCGATTCATTAATGCAGCTGGCACGACAGGTTTCCCGACTGGAAAGCGGGCAG
TGAGCGCAACGCAATTAATACGCGTACCGCTAGCCAGGAAGAGTTTGTAGAAACGCAAAAAGGCCATCCG
TCAGGATGGCCTTCTGCTTAGTTTGATGCCTGGCAGTTTATGGCGGGCGTCCTGCCCGCCACCCTCCGGG
CCGTTGCTTCACAACGTTCAAATCCGCTCCCGGCGGATTTGTCCTACTCAGGAGAGCGTTCACCGACAAA
CAACAGATAAAACGAAAGGCCCAGTCTTCCGACTGAGCCTTTCGTTTTATTTGATGCCTGGCAGTTCCCT
ACTCTCGCGTTAACGCTAGCATGGATGTTTTCCCAGTCACGACGTTGTAAAACGACGGCCAGTCTTAAGC
TCGGGCCCCAAATAATGATTTTATTTTGACTGATAGTGACCTGTTCGTTGCAACAAATTGATGAGCAATG
CTTTTTTATAATGCCAACTTTGTACAAAAAAGCAGGCTTCAAAATGGAAGAAGAAAAGAGATTGGAGCTA
AGGCTAGCTCCTCCTTGTCACCAATTCACTTCCAACAACAACATCAATGGATCTAAACAAAAAAGCTCGA
CCAAAGAAACATCATTCCTTTCCAATAACAGGGTTGAGGTAGCTCCAGTGGTGGGATGGCCGCCGGTGAG
ATCATCCCGGAGAAACCTAACGGCACAACTAAAGGAGGAGATGAAGAAGAAGGAGAGTGATGAAGAGAAG
GAATTGTACGTTAAGATCAACATGGAAGGAGTTCCAATAGGAAGAAAAGTCAACCTTTCAGCTTATAACA
ACTACCAACAGCTTTCACATGCCGTTGACCAACTCTTCTCTAAGAAAGATTCGTGGGATCTAAACAGACA
ATACACTTTGGTCTACGAAGACACTGAAGGAGATAAAGTTCTGGTCGGGGATGTTCCTTGGGAGATGTTT
GTATCTACTGTAAAGAGGTTGCATGTTTTAAAGACCTCCCACGCCTTCTCACTCTCACCTAGAAAACATG
GCAAGGAACACCCAGCTTTCTTGTACAAAGTTGGCATTATAAGAAAGCATTGCTTATCAATTTGTTGCAA
CGAACAGGTCACTATCAGTCAAAATAAAATCATTATTTGCCATCCAGCTGATATCCCCTATAGTGAGTCG
TATTACATGGTCATAGCTGTTTCCTGGCAGCTCTGGCCCGTGTCTCAAAATCTCTGATGTTACATTGCAC
AAGATAAAATAATATCATCATGAACAATAAAACTGTCTGCTTACATAAACAGTAATACAAGGGGTGTTAT
GAGCCATATTCAACGGGAAACGTCGAGGCCGCGATTAAATTCCAACATGGATGCTGATTTATATGGGTAT
AAATGGGCTCGCGATAATGTCGGGCAATCAGGTGCGACAATCTATCGCTTGTATGGGAAGCCCGATGCGC
CAGAGTTGTTTCTGAAACATGGCAAAGGTAGCGTTGCCAATGATGTTACAGATGAGATGGTCAGACTAAA
CTGGCTGACGGAATTTATGCCTCTTCCGACCATCAAGCATTTTATCCGTACTCCTGATGATGCATGGTTA
CTCACCACTGCGATCCCCGGAAAAACAGCATTCCAGGTATTAGAAGAATATCCTGATTCAGGTGAAAATA
TTGTTGATGCGCTGGCAGTGTTCCTGCGCCGGTTGCATTCGATTCCTGTTTGTAATTGTCCTTTTAACAG
CGATCGCGTATTTCGTCTCGCTCAGGCGCAATCACGAATGAATAACGGTTTGGTTGATGCGAGTGATTTT
GATGACGAGCGTAATGGCTGGCCTGTTGAACAAGTCTGGAAAGAAATGCATAAACTTTTGCCATTCTCAC
CGGATTCAGTCGTCACTCATGGTGATTTCTCACTTGATAACCTTATTTTTGACGAGGGGAAATTAATAGG
TTGTATTGATGTTGGACGAGTCGGAATCGCAGACCGATACCAGGATCTTGCCATCCTATGGAACTGCCTC
GGTGAGTTTTCTCCTTCATTACAGAAACGGCTTTTTCAAAAATATGGTATTGATAATCCTGATATGAATA
AATTGCAGTTTCATTTGATGCTCGATGAGTTTTTCTAATCAGAATTGGTTAATTGGTTGTAACACTGGCA
GAGCATTACGCTGACTTGACGGGACGGCGCAAGCTCATGACCAAAATCCCTTAACGTGAGTTACGCGTCG
TTCCACTGAGCGTCAGACCCCGTAGAAAAGATCAAAGGATCTTCTTGAGATCCTTTTTTTCTGCGCGTAA
TCTGCTGCTTGCAAACAAAAAAACCACCGCTACCAGCGGTGGTTTGTTTGCCGGATCAAGAGCTACCAAC
TCTTTTTCCGAAGGTAACTGGCTTCAGCAGAGCGCAGATACCAAATACTGTTCTTCTAGTGTAGCCGTAG
TTAGGCCACCACTTCAAGAACTCTGTAGCACCGCCTACATACCTCGCTCTGCTAATCCTGTTACCAGTGG
CTGCTGCCAGTGGCGATAAGTCGTGTCTTACCGGGTTGGACTCAAGACGATAGTTACCGGATAAGGCGCA
GCGGTCGGGCTGAACGGGGGGTTCGTGCACACAGCCCAGCTTGGAGCGAACGACCTACACCGAACTGAGA
TACCTACAGCGTGAGCTATGAGAAAGCGCCACGCTTCCCGAAGGGAGAAAGGCGGACAGGTATCCGGTAA
GCGGCAGGGTCGGAACAGGAGAGCGCACGAGGGAGCTTCCAGGGGGAAACGCCTGGTATCTTTATAGTCC
TGTCGGGTTTCGCCACCTCTGACTTGAGCGTCGATTTTTGTGATGCTCGTCAGGGGGGCGGAGCCTATGG
AAAAACGCCAGCAACGCGGCCTTTTTACGGTTCCTGGCCTTTTGCTGGCCTTTTGCTCACATGTT
