>Addgene plasmid #83861 | pDONR-IAA28_no stop | addgene partial sequence | sequence record 161353 | M13pUC-Fwd 5'-CCCAGTCACGACGTTGTAAAACG-3'
CCAAATAATGATTTTATTTTGACTGATAGTGACCTGTTCGTTGCAACAAATTGATGAGCAATGCTTTTTT
ATAATGCCAACTTTGTACAAAAAAGCAGGCTTCAAAATGGAAGAAGAAAAGAGATTGGAGCTAAGGCTAG
CTCCTCCTTGTCACCAATTCACTTCCAACAACAACATCAATGGATCTAAACAAAAAAGCTCGACCAAAGA
AACATCATTCCTTTCCAATAACAGGGTTGAGGTAGCTCCAGTGGTGGGATGGCCGCCGGTGAGATCATCC
CGGAGAAACCTAACGGCACAACTAAAGGAGGAGATGAAGAAGAAGGAGAGTGATGAAGAGAAGGAATTGT
ACGTTAAGATCAACATGGAAGGAGTTCCAATAGGAAGAAAAGTCAACCTTTCAGCTTATAACAACTACCA
ACAGCTTTCACATGCCGTTGACCAACTCTTCTCTAAGAAAGATTCGTGGGATCTAAACAGACAATACACT
TTGGTCTACGAAGACACTGAAGGAGATAAAGTTCTGGTCGGGGATGTTCCTTGGGAGATGTTTGTATCTA
CTGTAAAGAGGTTGCATGTTTTAAAGACCTCCCACGCCTTCTCACTCTCACCTAGAAAACATGGCAAGGA
ACACCCAGCTTTCTTGTACAAAGTTGGCATTATAAGAAAGCATTGCTTATCAATTTGTTGCAACGAACAG
GTCACTATCAGTCAAAATAAAATCATTATTTGCCATCCAGCTGATATCCCCTATAGTGAGTCGTATTACA
TGGTCATAGCTGTTTCCTGGCAGCTCTGGCCCGTGTCTCAAAATCTCTGATGTTACATTGCACAAGATAA
AA
