>Addgene plasmid #83861 | pDONR-IAA28_no stop | addgene partial sequence | sequence record 161354 | M13-Rev 5'-CAGGAAACAGCTATGACC-3'
AATAATGATTTTATTTTGACTGATAGTGACCTGTTCGTTGCAACAAATTGATAAGCAATGCTTTCTTATA
ATGCCAACTTTGTACAAGAAAGCTGGGTGTTCCTTGCCATGTTTTCTAGGTGAGAGTGAGAAGGCGTGGG
AGGTCTTTAAAACATGCAACCTCTTTACAGTAGATACAAACATCTCCCAAGGAACATCCCCGACCAGAAC
TTTATCTCCTTCAGTGTCTTCG
